Addgene plasmid #37024: pClneoMyc human MOB1
Depositing lab: Yutaka Hata. Depositing organization: Institute of Science Tokyo. Publication: Threonine 74 of MOB1 is a putative key phosphorylation site by MST2 to form the scaffold to activate nuclear Dbf2-related kinase 1. Hirabayashi S, Nakagawa K, Sumita K, Hidaka S, Kawai T, Ikeda M, Kawata A, Ohno K, Hata Y. Oncogene. 2008 Jul 17;27(31):4281-92. Epub 2008 Mar 24. 10.1038/onc.2008.66 PubMed 18362890.
Backbone
  Vector backbone: pCl-neo
  Backbone manufacturer: Promega
  Backbone size w/o insert (bp): 5472
  Vector type: Mammalian Expression
  Selectable markers: Neomycin (select with G418)
Growth in bacteria
  Bacterial resistance: Ampicillin, 100 μg/mL
  Growth temperature: 37°C
  Growth strain: DH5alpha
  Copy number: High Copy
Gene/Insert
  Gene/Insert name: MOB1B
  Species: H. sapiens (human)
  Entrez Gene: MOB1B (a.k.a. MATS2, MOB4A, MOBKL1A)
  Promoter: CMV
  Tag / fusion protein: myc (N terminal on backbone)
  Cloning method: Restriction Enzyme; 5′ cloning site MluI (unknown if destroyed); 3′ cloning site Sall (unknown if destroyed)
  Sequencing primers: 5′ CMV-F; 3′ T3
Terms and licenses: Academic/Nonprofit Terms; Industry Terms: Not Available to Industry
How to cite: pClneoMyc human MOB1 was a gift from Yutaka Hata (Addgene plasmid # 37024 ; http://n2t.net/addgene:37024 ; RRID:Addgene_37024)
