[The description below was written by a language model from this plasmid's Addgene catalogue record.]
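Description:
pClneoMyc human MOB1 is a mammalian expression plasmid built on the Promega pCI-neo backbone, modified to carry an N-terminal myc epitope tag upstream of the cloning site. It is propagated in E. coli as a high-copy plasmid under ampicillin selection. The backbone also carries a neomycin resistance marker, so transfected mammalian cells can be selected with G418 to obtain stable lines as well as being used for transient expression.

The insert is the human MOB1B coding sequence (also known as MATS2, MOB4A or MOBKL1A), cloned by restriction digestion between MluI and SalI sites. The record does not say whether these sites remain intact. Transcription is driven by the CMV promoter, which gives strong constitutive expression in most mammalian cell lines, and the protein is produced as a myc-MOB1B fusion. The tag allows detection by immunoblotting or immunofluorescence and recovery by immunoprecipitation with anti-myc antibodies, without needing a MOB1-specific antibody.

MOB1 proteins are small adaptor and co-activator proteins of the Hippo pathway that bind and help activate NDR/LATS family kinases. The associated publication concerns phosphorylation of MOB1 by MST2, pointing to threonine 74 as a key site, and how this supports scaffold formation for activating NDR1. The construct therefore suits overexpression and co-immunoprecipitation studies of MOB1 interactions and phosphorylation in cultured cells. No feature table was provided, so details beyond the catalogue fields, such as polyadenylation signals or the exact tag linker, are not documented here.
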