>Addgene plasmid #37024 | pClneoMyc human MOB1 | addgene partial sequence | sequence record 47227 | chim-int-F 5'-TCTTACTGACATCCACTTTGCC-3'
TACAGCTCTTAAGGCTAGAGTACTTAATACGACTCACTATAGGCTAGACCCCCCAACATGGAGCAGAAGC
TTATCAGCGAGGAGGACCTGCTCGAGGAATTCACGCGTATGAGCTTCCTCTTCAGCAGCCGCTCTTCTAA
AACATTCAAACCAAAGAAGAATATCCCTGAAGGATCTCATCAGTATGAACTCTTAAAACATGCAGAAGCA
ACTCTAGGAAGTGGGAATCTGAGACAAGCTGTTATGTTGCCTGAGGGAGAGGATCTCAATGAATGGATTG
CTGTGAACACTGTGGATTTCTTTAACCAGATCAACATGTTATATGGAACTATTACAGAATTCTGCACTGA
AGCAAGCTGTCCAGTCATGTCTGCAGGTCCGAGATATGAATATCACTGGGCAGATGGTACTAATATTAAA
AAGCCAATCAAATGTTCTGCACCAAAATACATTGACTATTTGATGACTTGGGTTCAAGATCAGCTTGATG
ATGAAACTCTTTTTCCTTCTAAGATTGGTGTCCCATTTCCCAAAAACTTTATGTCTGTGGCAAAGACTAT
TCTAAAGCGTCTGTTCAGGGTTTATGCCCATATTTATCACCAGCACTTTGATTCTG
